>Addgene plasmid #85062 | pmScarlet-i_NES_C1 | depositor full sequence | sequence record 163868 | Full Sequence
TAGTTATTAATAGTAATCAATTACGGGGTCATTAGTTCATAGCCCATATATGGAGTTCCGCGTTACATAA
CTTACGGTAAATGGCCCGCCTGGCTGACCGCCCAACGACCCCCGCCCATTGACGTCAATAATGACGTATG
TTCCCATAGTAACGCCAATAGGGACTTTCCATTGACGTCAATGGGTGGAGTATTTACGGTAAACTGCCCA
CTTGGCAGTACATCAAGTGTATCATATGCCAAGTACGCCCCCTATTGACGTCAATGACGGTAAATGGCCC
GCCTGGCATTATGCCCAGTACATGACCTTATGGGACTTTCCTACTTGGCAGTACATCTACGTATTAGTCA
TCGCTATTACCATGGTGATGCGGTTTTGGCAGTACATCAATGGGCGTGGATAGCGGTTTGACTCACGGGG
ATTTCCAAGTCTCCACCCCATTGACGTCAATGGGAGTTTGTTTTGGCACCAAAATCAACGGGACTTTCCA
AAATGTCGTAACAACTCCGCCCCATTGACGCAAATGGGCGGTAGGCGTGTACGGTGGGAGGTCTATATAA
GCAGAGCTGGTTTAGTGAACCGTCAGATCCGCTAGCGCTACCGGTCGCCACCATGGTGAGCAAGGGCGAG
GCAGTGATCAAGGAGTTCATGCGGTTCAAGGTGCACATGGAGGGCTCCATGAACGGCCACGAGTTCGAGA
TCGAGGGCGAGGGCGAGGGCCGCCCCTACGAGGGCACCCAGACCGCCAAGCTGAAGGTGACCAAGGGTGG
CCCCCTGCCCTTCTCCTGGGACATCCTGTCCCCTCAGTTCATGTACGGCTCCAGGGCCTTCATCAAGCAC
CCCGCCGACATCCCCGACTACTATAAGCAGTCCTTCCCCGAGGGCTTCAAGTGGGAGCGCGTGATGAACT
TCGAGGACGGCGGCGCCGTGACCGTGACCCAGGACACCTCCCTGGAGGACGGCACCCTGATCTACAAGGT
GAAGCTCCGCGGCACCAACTTCCCTCCTGACGGCCCCGTAATGCAGAAGAAGACAATGGGCTGGGAAGCA
TCCACCGAGCGGTTGTACCCCGAGGACGGCGTGCTGAAGGGCGACATTAAGATGGCCCTGCGCCTGAAGG
ACGGCGGCCGCTACCTGGCGGACTTCAAGACCACCTACAAGGCCAAGAAGCCCGTGCAGATGCCCGGCGC
CTACAACGTCGACCGCAAGTTGGACATCACCTCCCACAACGAGGACTACACCGTGGTGGAACAGTACGAA
CGCTCCGAGGGCCGCCACTCCACCGGCGGCATGGACGAGCTGTACAGTGAGCTGCAGAACAAGCTGGAAG
AGTTGGATCTGGACTCGTACAAGTCCGGACTCAGATCTCGAGCTCAAGCTTCGAATTCTGCAGTCGACGG
TACCGCGGGCCCGGGATCCACCGGATCTAGATAACTGATCATAATCAGCCATACCACATTTGTAGAGGTT
TTACTTGCTTTAAAAAACCTCCCACACCTCCCCCTGAACCTGAAACATAAAATGAATGCAATTGTTGTTG
TTAACTTGTTTATTGCAGCTTATAATGGTTACAAATAAAGCAATAGCATCACAAATTTCACAAATAAAGC
ATTTTTTTCACTGCATTCTAGTTGTGGTTTGTCCAAACTCATCAATGTATCTTAACGCGTAAATTGTAAG
CGTTAATATTTTGTTAAAATTCGCGTTAAATTTTTGTTAAATCAGCTCATTTTTTAACCAATAGGCCGAA
ATCGGCAAAATCCCTTATAAATCAAAAGAATAGACCGAGATAGGGT
[37 nt withheld, positions 1797-1833]
AAAGAACGTGGACTCCAACGTCAAAGG
[49 nt withheld, positions 1861-1909]
T
[91 nt withheld, positions 1911-2001]
G
[124 nt withheld, positions 2003-2126]
CAGGTGGCACTTTTCGGGGAAATGTGCGCGGAACCCCTATTTGTTTATTTTTCTAAATACATTCAAATAT
GTATCCGCTCATGAGACAATAACCCTGATAAATGCTTCAATAATATTGAAAAAGGAAGAGTCCTGAGGCG
GAAAGAACCAGCTGTGGAATGTGTGTCAGTTAGGGTGTGGAAAGTCCCCAGGCTCCCCAGCAGGCAGAAG
TATGCAAAGCATGCATCTCAATTAGTCAGCAACCAGGTGTGGAAAGTCCCCAGGCTCCCCAGCAGGCAGA
AGTATGCAAAGCATGCATCTCAATTAGTCAGCAACCATAGTCCCGCCCCTAACTCCGCCCATCCCGCCCC
TAACTCCGCCCAGTTCCGCCCATTCTCCGCCCCATGGCTGACTAATTTTTTTTATTTATGCAGAGGCCGA
GGCCGCCTCGGCCTCTGAGCTATTCCAGAAGTAGTGAGGAGGCTTTTTTGGAGGCCTAGGCTTTTGCAAA
GATCGATCAAGAGACAGGATGAGGATCGTTTCGCATGATTGAACAAGATGGATTGCACGCAGGTTCTCCG
GCCGCTTGGGTGGAGAGGCTATTCGGCTATGACTGGGCACAACAGACAATCGGCTGCTCTGATGCCGCCG
TGTTCCGGCTGTCAGCGCAGGGGCGCCCGGTTCTTTTTGTCAAGACCGACCTGTCCGGTGCCCTGAATGA
ACTGCAAGACGAGGCAGCGCGGCTATCGTGGCTGGCCACGACGGGCGTTCCTTGCGCAGCTGTGCTCGAC
GTTGTCACTGAAGCGGGAAGGGACTGGCTGCTATTGGGCGAAGTGCCGGGGCAGGATCTCCTGTCATCTC
ACCTTGCTCCTGCCGAGAAAGTATCCATCATGGCTGATGCAATGCGGCGGCTGCATACGCTTGATCCGGC
TACCTGCCCATTCGACCACCAAGCGAAACATCGCATCGAGCGAGCACGTACTCGGATGGAAGCCGGTCTT
GTCGATCAGGATGATCTGGACGAAGAGCATCAGGGGCTCGCGCCAGCCGAACTGTTCGCCAGGCTCAAGG
CGAGCATGCCCGACGGCGAGGATCTCGTCGTGACCCATGGCGATGCCTGCTTGCCGAATATCATGGTGGA
AAATGGCCGCTTTTCTGGATTCATCGACTGTGGCCGGCTGGGTGTGGCGGACCGCTATCAGGACATAGCG
TTGGCTACCCGTGATATTGCTGAAGAGCTTGGCGGCGAATGGGCTGACCGCTTCCTCGTGCTTTACGGTA
TCGCCGCTCCCGATTCGCAGCGCATCGCCTTCTATCGCCTTCTTGACGAGTTCTTCTGAGCGGGACTCTG
GGGTTCGAAATGACCGACCAAGCGACGCCCAACCTGCCATCACGAGATTTCGATTCCACCGCCGCCTTCT
ATGAAAGGTTGGGCTTCGGAATCGTTTTCCGGGACGCCGGCTGGATGATCCTCCAGCGCGGGGATCTCAT
GCTGGAGTTCTTCGCCCACCCTAGGGGGAGGCTAACTGAAACACGGAAGGAGACAATACCGGAAGGAACC
CGCGCTATGACGGCAATAAAAAGACAGAATAAAACGCACGGTGTTGGGTCGTTTGTTCATAAACGCGGGG
TTCGGTCCCAGGGCTGGCACTCTGTCGATACCCCACCGAGACCCCATTGGGGCCAATACGCCCGCGTTTC
TTCCTTTTCCCCACCCCACCCCCCAAGTTCGGGTGAAGGCCCAGGGCTCGCAGCCAACGTCGGGGCGGCA
GGCCCTGCCATAGCCTCAGGTTACTCATATATACTTTAGATTGATTTAAAACTTCATTTTTAATTTAAAA
GGATCTAGGTGAAGATCCTTTTTGATAATCTCATGACCAAAATCCCTTAACGTGAGTTTTCGTTCCACTG
AGCGTCAGACCCCGTAGAAAAGATCAAAGGATCTTCTTGAGATCCTTTTTTTCTGCGCGTAATCTGCTGC
TTGCAAACAAAAAAACCACCGCTACCAGCGGTGGTTTGTTTGCCGGATCAAGAGCTACCAACTCTTTTTC
CGAAGGTAACTGGCTTCAGCAGAGCGCAGATACCAAATACTGTCCTTCTAGTGTAGCCGTAGTTAGGCCA
CCACTTCAAGAACTCTGTAGCACCGCCTACATACCTCGCTCTGCTAATCCTGTTACCAGTGGCTGCTGCC
AGTGGCGATAAGTCGTGTCTTACCGGGTTGGACTCAAGACGATAGTTACCGGATAAGGCGCAGCGGTCGG
GCTGAACGGGGGGTTCGTGCACACAGCCCAGCTTGGAGCGAACGACCTACACCGAACTGAGATACCTACA
GCGTGAGCTATGAGAAAGCGCCACGCTTCCCGAAGGGAGAAAGGCGGACAGGTATCCGGTAAGCGGCAGG
GTCGGAACAGGAGAGCGCACGAGGGAGCTTCCAGGGGGAAACGCCTGGTATCTTTATAGTCCTGTCGGGT
TTCGCCACCTCTGACTTGAGCGTCGATTTTTGTGATGCTCGTCAGGGGGGCGGAGCCTATGGAAAAACGC
CAGCAACGCGGCCTTTTTACGGTTCCTGGCCTTTTGCTGGCCTTTTGCTCACATGTTCTTTCCTGCGTTA
TCCCCTGATTCTGTGGATAACCGTATTACCGCCATGCAT
Features (pLannotate 1.2.2; 14 found; start..end, strand, type, name):
     61..364     +  enhancer       CMV enhancer: human cytomegalovirus immediate early enhancer
    365..568     +  promoter       CMV promoter: human cytomegalovirus (CMV) immediate early promoter
    613..1306    +  CDS            mScarlet-I (fragment): bright monomeric red fluorescent protein evolved from a synthetic template (Bindels et al., 2016) matures faster than mScarlet
   1354..1419    +  misc_feature   MCS: multiple cloning site
   1436..1520    +  CDS            large T antigen (fragment): large T antigen from SV40 (simian virus 40)
   1543..1664    +  polyA_signal   SV40 poly(A) signal: SV40 polyadenylation signal
   1698..2126    -  rep_origin     f1 ori (sequence partly withheld): f1 bacteriophage origin of replication; arrow indicates direction of (+) strand synthesis
   2153..2257    +  promoter       AmpR promoter: bla
   2259..2616    +  promoter       SV40 promoter: SV40 enhancer and early promoter
   2651..3445    +  CDS            NeoR/KanR: aminoglycoside phosphotransferase from Tn5; aph(3')-II (or nptII); confers resistance to neomycin, kanamycin, and G418 (Geneticin®)
   3466..3618    +  CDS            ble (fragment): BLE_KLEPN - Experimental evidence at protein level: Swiss-Prot protein existence level 1. Binding protein with a strong affinity to the bleomycin family of antibiotics. Binds to CL990; an antimitotic-antibiotic compound. From Klebsiella pneumoniae.
   3677..3724    +  polyA_signal   HSV TK poly(A) signal: herpes simplex virus thymidine kinase polyadenylation signal (Cole and Stacy, 1985)
   3815..3831    -  polyA_signal   bGH poly(A) signal (fragment): bovine growth hormone polyadenylation signal
   4053..4641    +  rep_origin     ori: high-copy-number ColE1/pMB1/pBR322/pUC origin of replication
