[The description below was written by a language model from this plasmid's Addgene catalogue record and pLannotate feature annotations shown in this document.]
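Description:
pmScarlet-i_NES_C1 is a mammalian expression plasmid built on the pmScarlet-i_C1 backbone, a C1-style fusion vector. It carries the red fluorescent protein mScarlet-I fused to a short synthetic nuclear export sequence (NES). The full construct is 4,755 bp. It replicates in E. coli from a high-copy ColE1/pUC-type origin and also contains an f1 phage origin. A single Tn5 aminoglycoside phosphotransferase gene (NeoR/KanR) provides both selections. The bacterial AmpR (bla) promoter drives it for kanamycin resistance in bacteria, and the SV40 enhancer/early promoter drives it for G418 selection in mammalian cells. This cassette ends with an HSV TK polyadenylation signal. The short ble, bGH poly(A) and SV40 large T antigen fragments in the feature table are partial matches to backbone sequence, not functional elements described by the record.

Expression is driven by the human CMV immediate-early enhancer and promoter and terminated by an SV40 poly(A) signal. mScarlet-I is a bright monomeric red fluorescent protein that matures faster than mScarlet. The 45 bp NES was cloned between BsrGI and BspEI sites, both of which were kept. The NES is not annotated separately, but these sites and the map coordinates place it in the gap between the end of the mScarlet-I coding sequence and the multiple cloning site, at the C-terminus of the fluorescent protein. The export signal causes the fusion to be actively transported out of the nucleus, so red fluorescence fills the cytoplasm and the nucleus stays dark. According to the record, the plasmid is used to visualise the cytoplasm, but not the nucleus, in living cells, and it can serve as a compartment marker in colocalisation studies.
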