Addgene plasmid #85062: pmScarlet-i_NES_C1
Purpose: In vivo visualization of the cytoplasm, but not the nucleus (can be used for colocalization studies)
Depositing lab: Dorus Gadella. Publication: mScarlet: a bright monomeric red fluorescent protein for cellular imaging. Bindels DS, Haarbosch L, van Weeren L, Postma M, Wiese KE, Mastop M, Aumonier S, Gotthard G, Royant A, Hink MA, Gadella TW Jr. Nat Methods. 2016 Nov 21. doi: 10.1038/nmeth.4074. PubMed 27869816.
Backbone
  Vector backbone: pmScarlet-i_C1
  Backbone manufacturer: Gadella Lab
  Backbone size w/o insert (bp): 4710
  Vector type: Mammalian Expression
  Selectable markers: Neomycin (select with G418)
Growth in bacteria
  Bacterial resistance: Kanamycin, 50 μg/mL
  Growth temperature: 37°C
  Growth strain: DH5alpha
  Copy number: High Copy
Gene/Insert
  Gene/Insert name: NES (alt name: Nuclear Export Sequence)
  Species: Synthetic
  Insert size (bp): 45
  Promoter: CMV
  Cloning method: Restriction Enzyme; 5′ cloning site BsrGI (not destroyed); 3′ cloning site BspEI (not destroyed)
  Sequencing primers: 5′ AGGTCTATATAAGCAGAGC; 3′ TCTACAAATGTGGTATGGC
Terms and licenses: Academic/Nonprofit Terms; Industry Terms: Not Available to Industry
How to cite: pmScarlet-i_NES_C1 was a gift from Dorus Gadella (Addgene plasmid # 85062 ; http://n2t.net/addgene:85062 ; RRID:Addgene_85062)
