>Addgene plasmid #85062 | pmScarlet-i_NES_C1 | addgene partial sequence | sequence record 167374 | CMV-F 5'-CGCAAATGGGCGGTAGGCGTG-3'
CTGGTTTAGTGAACCGTCAGATCCGCTAGCGCTACCGGTCGCCACCATGGTGAGCAAGGGCGAGGCAGTG
ATCAAGGAGTTCATGCGGTTCAAGGTGCACATGGAGGGCTCCATGAACGGCCACGAGTTCGAGATCGAGG
GCGAGGGCGAGGGCCGCCCCTACGAGGGCACCCAGACCGCCAAGCTGAAGGTGACCAAGGGTGGCCCCCT
GCCCTTCTCCTGGGACATCCTGTCCCCTCAGTTCATGTACGGCTCCAGGGCCTTCATCAAGCACCCCGCC
GACATCCCCGACTACTATAAGCAGTCCTTCCCCGAGGGCTTCAAGTGGGAGCGCGTGATGAACTTCGAGG
ACGGCGGCGCCGTGACCGTGACCCAGGACACCTCCCTGGAGGACGGCACCCTGATCTACAAGGTGAAGCT
CCGCGGCACCAACTTCCCTCCTGACGGCCCCGTAATGCAGAAGAAGACAATGGGCTGGGAAGCGTCCACC
GAGCGGTTGTACCCCGAGGACGGCGTGCTGAAGGGCGACATTAAGATGGCCCTGCGCCTGAAGGACGGCG
GCCGCTACCTGGCGGACTTCAAGACCACCTACAAGGCCAAGAAGCCCGTGCAGATGCCCGGCGCCTACAA
CGTCGACCGCAAGTTGGACATCACCTCCCACAACGAGGACTACACCGTGGTGGAACAGTACGAACGCTCC
GAGGGCCGCCACTCCACCGGCGGCATGGACGAGCTGTACAGTGAGCTGCAGAACAAGCTGGAAGAGTTGG
ATCTGGACTCGTACAAGTCCGGACTCAGATCTCGAGCTCAAGCTTCGAATTCTGCAGTCGACGGTACCGC
GGGCCCGGGATCCACCGGATCTAGATAACTGATCATAATCAGCCATACCACATTTG
