>Addgene plasmid #85062 | pmScarlet-i_NES_C1 | addgene partial sequence | sequence record 167376 | SV40pA-R 5'-GAAATTTGTGATGCTATTGC-3'
TGCATAACAAGTTAACAACAACAATTGCATTCATTTTATGTTTCAGGTTCAGGGGGAGGTGTGGGAGGTT
TTTTAAAGCAAGTAAAACCTCTACAAATGTGGTATGGCTGATTATGATCAGTTATCTAGATCCGGTGGAT
CCCGGGCCCGCGGTACCGTCGACTGCAGAATTCGAAGCTTGAGCTCGAGATCTGAGTCCGGACTTGTACG
AGTCCAGATCCAACTCTTCCAGCTTGTTCTGCAGCTCACTGTACAGCTCGTCCATGCCGCCGGTGGAGTG
GCGGCCCTCGGAGCGTTCGTACTGTTCCACCACGGTGTAGTCCTCGTTGTGGGAGGTGATGTCCAACTTG
CGGTCGACGTTGTAGGCGCCGGGCATCTGCACGGGCTTCTTGGCCTTGTAGGTGGTCTTGAAGTCCGCCA
GGTAGCGGCCGCCGTCCTTCAGGCGCAGGGCCATCTTAATGTCGCCCTTCAGCACGCCGTCCTCGGGGTA
CAACCGCTCGGTGGACGCTTCCCAGCCCATTGTCTTCTTCTGCATTACGGGGCCGTCAGGAGGGAAGTTG
GTGCCGCGGAGCTTCACCTTGTAGATCAGGGTGCCGTCCTCCAGGGAGGTGTCCTGGGTCACGGTCACGG
CGCCGCCGTCCTCGAAGTTCATCACGCGCTCCCACTTGAAGCCCTCGGGGAAGGACTGC
